>Addgene plasmid #1870 | Cdk5 | addgene partial sequence | sequence record 16956 | Bglob-intron-F 5'-ctggtcatcatcctgccttt-3'
GAGATGAGGATAAATACTCTGAGTCCAAACCGGGCCCCTCTGCTAACCATGTTCATGCCTTCTTCTCTTT
CCTACAGCTCCTGGGCAACGTGCTGTTTGTTGTGCTGTCTCATCATTTTGGCAAAGAATTCCTCGACGGA
TCCATGCAGAAATACGAGAAACTGGAAAAGATTGGGGAAGGCACCTACGGAACTGTGTTCAAGGCCAAAA
ACCGGGAGACTCATGAGATCGTGGCTCTGAAACGGGTGAGGCTGGATGACGATGATGAGGGTGTGCCGAG
TTCCGCCCTCCGGGAGATCTGCCTACTCAAGGAGCTGAAGCACAAGAACATCGTCAGGCTTCATGACGTC
CTGCACAGCGACAAGAAGCTGACTTTGGTTTTTGAATTCTGTGACCAGGACCTGAAGAAGTATTTTGACA
GTTGCAATGGTGACCTCGATCCTGAGATTGTAAAGTCATTCCTCTTCCAGCTACTAAAAGGGCTGGGATT
CTGTCATAGCCGCAATGTGCTACACAGGGACCTGAAGCCCCAGAACCTGCTAATAAACAGGAATGGGGAG
CTGAAATTGGCTGATTTTGGCCTGGCTCGAGCCTTTGGGATTCCCGTCCGCTGTTACTCAGCTGAGGTGG
TCACACTGTGGTACCGCCCACCGGATGTCCTCTTTGGGGCCAAGCTGTACTCCACGTCCATCGACATGTG
GTCAGCCGGCTGCATCTTTGCAGAGCTGGCCAATGCTGGGCGGCCTCTTTTTCCCGGCAATGATGTCGAT
GACCAGTTGAAGAGGATCTTCCGACTGCTGGGGACGCCCACCGAGGAGCAATGGCCCTCTATGACCAAGC
TGCCAGACTATAAGCCCTATCCGATGTACCCGGCCCACACATCCCT
