[The description below was written by a language model from this plasmid's Addgene catalogue record.]
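Description:
Cdk5 is a mammalian expression plasmid carrying the human cyclin-dependent kinase 5 coding sequence (CDK5, also known as PSSALRE) in the pCMV-neo-Bam backbone. The backbone is about 6.55 kb and the insert about 890 bp, cloned by restriction digestion into a BamHI site that is retained on both sides, so the insert can be released as a BamHI fragment. Because the same enzyme flanks both ends, the orientation is not fixed by the cloning strategy itself. In bacteria the plasmid is maintained at high copy under ampicillin selection. In mammalian cells a neomycin resistance marker allows G418 selection of stable transfectants.

The record does not explicitly list the promoter or other regulatory elements, and no feature table is provided. The backbone name implies a CMV promoter driving the insert. The recommended sequencing primers, which anneal in a beta-globin intron upstream and a beta-globin polyadenylation region downstream, suggest that the cloning site sits between these elements, an arrangement commonly used to support splicing and 3′ end processing of the transcript. No epitope tag, reporter or mutation is recorded, so the insert appears to be the untagged wild-type kinase, although the record does not state this outright.

The plasmid comes from work examining the distinct roles of individual cyclin-dependent kinases in cell cycle control. It is suited to transient or stable overexpression of CDK5 in cultured mammalian cells, for example to compare its effects with those of other family members. The depositor refers users to a scanned map for further structural detail.
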