Addgene plasmid #1870: Cdk5
Depositing lab: Sander van den Heuvel. Depositing organization: Massachusetts General Hospital. Publication: Distinct roles for cyclin-dependent kinases in cell cycle control. van den Heuvel S, Harlow E. Science 1993 Dec 24;262(5142):2050-4. 10.1126/science.8266103 PubMed 8266103.
Backbone
  Vector backbone: pCMV-neo-Bam
  Backbone size w/o insert (bp): 6550
  Vector type: Mammalian Expression
  Selectable markers: Neomycin (select with G418)
Growth in bacteria
  Bacterial resistance: Ampicillin, 100 μg/mL
  Growth temperature: 37°C
  Growth strain: DH5alpha
  Copy number: High Copy
Gene/Insert
  Gene/Insert name: Cdk5 (alt names: cyclin-dependent kinase 5; PSSALRE)
  Species: H. sapiens (human)
  Insert size (bp): 890
  Entrez Gene: CDK5 (a.k.a. LIS7, PSSALRE)
  Cloning method: Restriction Enzyme; 5′ cloning site BamHI (not destroyed); 3′ cloning site BamHI (not destroyed)
  Sequencing primers: 5′ Bglob-intron-F; 3′ Bglob-pA-R
Terms and licenses: Academic/Nonprofit Terms; Industry Terms: Not Available to Industry
Depositor comments: See scanned map.
How to cite: Cdk5 was a gift from Sander van den Heuvel (Addgene plasmid # 1870 ; http://n2t.net/addgene:1870 ; RRID:Addgene_1870)
